>Addgene plasmid #51332 | 3D8H | addgene full sequence | sequence record 338743 | Addgene NGS Result
GGAATTGTGAGCGGATAACAATTCCCCTCTAGAAATAATTTTGTTTAACTTTAAGAAGGAGATATACCAT
GGGCAGCAGCCATCATCATCATCATCACAGCAGCGGCCTGGTTCCGCGTGGTAGTACTTACAAGCTAACA
TTGATTCGTCATGGTGAAAGTGAGTGGAACAAAGAAAATAGGTTTACTGGTTGGACAGATGTTAGCCTCA
GTGAGCAAGGAGTAAGCGAGGCAATTGAGGCAGGAAGAATGCTTTTAGAGAAAGGCTTCAAATTCGATGT
AGTTTACACTTCAGTATTAAAGAGGGCTATTATGACTACATGGACTGTCTTAAAGGAACTAGGTAATATT
AATTGCCCAATTATTAACCACTGGAGATTAAACGAAAGACATTACGGAGCTTTGCAAGGGCTCAATAAGT
CTGAAACTGCCTCCAAGTTTGGAGAGGACCAAGTCAAGATTTGGAGAAGAAGTTTTGATGTTCCTCCTCC
AGTTCTTGAAAAGTCTGATCCAAGATGGCCAGGAAATGAGTTGATCTATAAGGGTATCTGTCCCTCATGC
TTACCAACAACAGAATGTTTGAAGGATACCGTTGAAAGAGTTAAGCCGTATTTCGAGGACGTAATTGCTC
CTTCAATCATGTCAGGAAAATCTGTCCTAGTTTCTGCTCATGGGAATTCCCTTAGAGCTCTTCTCTACTT
GCTAGAAGGAATGACACCAGAACAAATTCTTGAGGTTAATATTCCCACAGCATGTCCACTTGTATTGGAG
CTTGACGATTATCTCAAGGTGACAAAGAAATACTATTTGATTAGCGAGGAAGAACTCAAGGCTAAGATGG
AGGCTGTTGCGAATCAAGGAAAAGCTAAGTGATGACGAAGCTTGCGGCCGCACTCGAGCACCACCACCAC
CACCACTGAGATCCGGCTGCTAACAAAGCCCGAAAGGAAGCTGAGTTGGCTGCTGCCACCGCTGAGCAAT
AACTAGCATAACCCCTTGGGGCCTCTAAACGGGTCTTGAGGGGTTTTTTGCTGAAAGGAGGAACTATATC
CGGATTGGCGAATGGG
[124 nt withheld, positions 1067-1190]
C
[91 nt withheld, positions 1192-1282]
A
[49 nt withheld, positions 1284-1332]
CCTTTGACGTTGGAGTCCACGTTCTTT
[37 nt withheld, positions 1360-1396]
ACCCTATCTCGGTCTATTCTTTTGATTTATAAGGGATTTTGCCGATTTCGGCCTATTGGTTAAAAAATGA
GCTGATTTAACAAAAATTTAACGCGAATTTTAACAAAATATTAACGCTTACAATTTAGGTGGCACTTTTC
GGGGAAATGTGCGCGGAACCCCTATTTGTTTATTTTTCTAAATACATTCAAATATGTATCCGCTCATGAA
TTAATTCTTAGAAAAACTCATCGAGCATCAAATGAAACTGCAATTTATTCATATCAGGATTATCAATACC
ATATTTTTGAAAAAGCCGTTTCTGTAATGAAGGAGAAAACTCACCGAGGCAGTTCCATAGGATGGCAAGA
TCCTGGTATCGGTCTGCGATTCCGACTCGTCCAACATCAATACAACCTATTAATTTCCCCTCGTCAAAAA
TAAGGTTATCAAGTGAGAAATCACCATGAGTGACGACTGAATCCGGTGAGAATGGCAAAAGTTTATGCAT
TTCTTTCCAGACTTGTTCAACAGGCCAGCCATTACGCTCGTCATCAAAATCACTCGCATCAACCAAACCG
TTATTCATTCGTGATTGCGCCTGAGCGAGACGAAATACGCGATCGCTGTTAAAAGGACAATTACAAACAG
GAATCGAATGCAACCGGCGCAGGAACACTGCCAGCGCATCAACAATATTTTCACCTGAATCAGGATATTC
TTCTAATACCTGGAATGCTGTTTTCCCGGGGATCGCAGTGGTGAGTAACCATGCATCATCAGGAGTACGG
ATAAAATGCTTGATGGTCGGAAGAGGCATAAATTCCGTCAGCCAGTTTAGTCTGACCATCTCATCTGTAA
CATCATTGGCAACGCTACCTTTGCCATGTTTCAGAAACAACTCTGGCGCATCGGGCTTCCCATACAATCG
ATAGATTGTCGCACCTGATTGCCCGACATTATCGCGAGCCCATTTATACCCATATAAATCAGCATCCATG
TTGGAATTTAATCGCGGCCTAGAGCAAGACGTTTCCCGTTGAATATGGCTCATAACACCCCTTGTATTAC
TGTTTATGTAAGCAGACAGTTTTATTGTTCATGACCAAAATCCCTTAACGTGAGTTTTCGTTCCACTGAG
CGTCAGACCCCGTAGAAAAGATCAAAGGATCTTCTTGAGATCCTTTTTTTCTGCGCGTAATCTGCTGCTT
GCAAACAAAAAAACCACCGCTACCAGCGGTGGTTTGTTTGCCGGATCAAGAGCTACCAACTCTTTTTCCG
AAGGTAACTGGCTTCAGCAGAGCGCAGATACCAAATACTGTCCTTCTAGTGTAGCCGTAGTTAGGCCACC
ACTTCAAGAACTCTGTAGCACCGCCTACATACCTCGCTCTGCTAATCCTGTTACCAGTGGCTGCTGCCAG
TGGCGATAAGTCGTGTCTTACCGGGTTGGACTCAAGACGATAGTTACCGGATAAGGCGCAGCGGTCGGGC
TGAACGGGGGGTTCGTGCACACAGCCCAGCTTGGAGCGAACGACCTACACCGAACTGAGATACCTACAGC
GTGAGCTATGAGAAAGCGCCACGCTTCCCGAAGGGAGAAAGGCGGACAGGTATCCGGTAAGCGGCAGGGT
CGGAACAGGAGAGCGCACGAGGGAGCTTCCAGGGGGAAACGCCTGGTATCTTTATAGTCCTGTCGGGTTT
CGCCACCTCTGACTTGAGCGTCGATTTTTGTGATGCTCGTCAGGGGGGCGGAGCCTATGGAAAAACGCCA
GCAACGCGGCCTTTTTACGGTTCCTGGCCTTTTGCTGGCCTTTTGCTCACATGTTCTTTCCTGCGTTATC
CCCTGATTCTGTGGATAACCGTATTACCGCCTTTGAGTGAGCTGATACCGCTCGCCGCAGCCGAACGACC
GAGCGCAGCGAGTCAGTGAGCGAGGAAGCGGAAGAGCGCCTGATGCGGTATTTTCTCCTTACGCATCTGT
GCGGTATTTCACACCGCAATGGTGCACTCTCAGTACAATCTGCTCTGATGCCGCATAGTTAAGCCAGTAT
ACACTCCGCTATCGCTACGTGACTGGGTCATGGCTGCGCCCCGACACCCGCCAACACCCGCTGACGCGCC
CTGACGGGCTTGTCTGCTCCCGGCATCCGCTTACAGACAAGCTGTGACCGTCTCCGGGAGCTGCATGTGT
CAGAGGTTTTCACCGTCATCACCGAAACGCGCGAGGCAGCTGCGGTAAAGCTCATCAGCGTGGTCGTGAA
GCGATTCACAGATGTCTGCCTGTTCATCCGCGTCCAGCTCGTTGAGTTTCTCCAGAAGCGTTAATGTCTG
GCTTCTGATAAAGCGGGCCATGTTAAGGGCGGTTTTTTCCTGTTTGGTCACTGATGCCTCCGTGTAAGGG
GGATTTCTGTTCATGGGGGTAATGATACCGATGAAACGAGAGAGGATGCTCACGATACGGGTTACTGATG
ATGAACATGCCCGGTTACTGGAACGTTGTGAGGGTAAACAACTGGCGGTATGGATGCGGCGGGACCAGAG
AAAAATCACTCAGGGTCAATGCCAGCGCTTCGTTAATACAGATGTAGGTGTTCCACAGGGTAGCCAGCAG
CATCCTGCGATGCAGATCCGGAACATAATGGTGCAGGGCGCTGACTTCCGCGTTTCCAGACTTTACGAAA
CACGGAAACCGAAGACCATTCATGTTGTTGCTCAGGTCGCAGACGTTTTGCAGCAGCAGTCGCTTCACGT
TCGCTCGCGTATCGGTGATTCATTCTGCTAACCAGTAAGGCAACCCCGCCAGCCTAGCCGGGTCCTCAAC
GACAGGAGCACGATCATGCGCACCCGTGGGGCCGCCATGCCGGCGATAATGGCCTGCTTCTCGCCGAAAC
GTTTGGTGGCGGGACCAGTGACGAAGGCTTGAGCGAGGGCGTGCAAGATTCCGAATACCGCAAGCGACAG
GCCGATCATCGTCGCGCTCCAGCGAAAGCGGTCCTCGCCGAAAATGACCCAGAGCGCTGCCGGCACCTGT
CCTACGAGTTGCATGATAAAGAAGACAGTCATAAGTGCGGCGACGATAGTCATGCCCCGCGCCCACCGGA
AGGAGCTGACTGGGTTGAAGGCTCTCAAGGGCATCGGTCGAGATCCCGGTGCCTAATGAGTGAGCTAACT
TACATTAATTGCGTTGCGCTCACTGCCCGCTTTCCAGTCGGGAAACCTGTCGTGCCAGCTGCATTAATGA
ATCGGCCAACGCGCGGGGAGAGGCGGTTTGCGTATTGGGCGCCAGGGTGGTTTTTCTTTTCACCAGTGAG
ACGGGCAACAGCTGATTGCCCTTCACCGCCTGGCCCTGAGAGAGTTGCAGCAAGCGGTCCACGCTGGTTT
GCCCCAGCAGGCGAAAATCCTGTTTGATGGTGGTTAACGGCGGGATATAACATGAGCTGTCTTCGGTATC
GTCGTATCCCACTACCGAGATATCCGCACCAACGCGCAGCCCGGACTCGGTAATGGCGCGCATTGCGCCC
AGCGCCATCTGATCGTTGGCAACCAGCATCGCAGTGGGAACGATGCCCTCATTCAGCATTTGCATGGTTT
GTTGAAAACCGGACATGGCACTCCAGTCGCCTTCCCGTTCCGCTATCGGCTGAATTTGATTGCGAGTGAG
ATATTTATGCCAGCCAGCCAGACGCAGACGCGCCGAGACAGAACTTAATGGGCCCGCTAACAGCGCGATT
TGCTGGTGACCCAATGCGACCAGATGCTCCACGCCCAGTCGCGTACCGTCTTCATGGGAGAAAATAATAC
TGTTGATGGGTGTCTGGTCAGAGACATCAAGAAATAACGCCGGAACATTAGTGCAGGCAGCTTCCACAGC
AATGGCATCCTGGTCATCCAGCGGATAGTTAATGATCAGCCCACTGACGCGTTGCGCGAGAAGATTGTGC
ACCGCCGCTTTACAGGCTTCGACGCCGCTTCGTTCTACCATCGACACCACCACGCTGGCACCCAGTTGAT
CGGCGCGAGATTTAATCGCCGCGACAATTTGCGACGGCGCGTGCAGGGCCAGACTGGAGGTGGCAACGCC
AATCAGCAACGACTGTTTGCCCGCCAGTTGTTGTGCCACGCGGTTGGGAATGTAATTCAGCTCCGCCATC
GCCGCTTCCACTTTTTCCCGCGTTTTCGCAGAAACGTGGCTGGCCTGGTTCACCACGCGGGAAACGGTCT
GATAAGAGACACCGGCATACTCTGCGACATCGTATAACGTTACTGGTTTCACATTCACCACCCTGAATTG
ACTCTCTTCCGGGCGCTATCATGCCATACCGCGAAAGGTTTTGCGCCATTCGATGGTGTCCGGGATCTCG
ACGCTCTCCCTTATGCGACTCCTGCATTAGGAAGCAGCCCAGTAGTAGGTTGAGGCCGTTGAGCACCGCC
GCCGCAAGGAATGGTGCATGCAAGGAGATGGCGCCCAACAGTCCCCCGGCCACGGGGCCTGCCACCATAC
CCACGCCGAAACAAGCGCTCATGAGCCCGAAGTGGCGAGCCCGATCTTCCCCATCGGTGATGTCGGCGAT
ATAGGCGCCAGCAACCGCACCTGTGGCGCCGGTGATGCCGGCCACGATGCGTCCGGCGTAGAGGATCGAG
ATCTCGATCCCGCGAAATTAATACGACTCACTATAGG
Features (pLannotate 1.2.2; 20 found; start..end, strand, type, name):
      1..25      +  protein_bind   lac operator: The lac repressor binds to the lac operator to inhibit transcription in E. coli. This inhibition can be relieved by adding lactose or isopropyl-β-D-thiogalactopyranoside (IPTG). lac repressor encoded by lacI
     40..62      +  RBS            RBS: efficient ribosome binding site from bacteriophage T7 gene 10 (Olins and Rangwala, 1989)
     81..97      +  CDS            capTEV™ (fragment): composite tag for in vivo biotinylation, TEV protease cleavage, and 6xHis tagging
    129..869     +  CDS            gpmA: PGAM_DICDI - Also known as pgam. Experimental evidence at protein level: Swiss-Prot protein existence level 1. Catalyzes the interconversion of 2-phosphoglycerate and 3- phosphoglycerate. From Dictyostelium discoideum (Slime mold).
    899..916     +  CDS            9xHis (fragment): 9xHis affinity tag
    926..975     +  CDS            SET1 (fragment): solubility-enhancement tag derived from T7 phage gene 10B
    983..1030    +  terminator     T7 terminator: transcription terminator for bacteriophage T7 RNA polymerase
   1067..1495    +  rep_origin     f1 ori (sequence partly withheld): f1 bacteriophage origin of replication; arrow indicates direction of (+) strand synthesis
   1548..1605    +  promoter       AmpR promoter (fragment): bla
   1614..2429    -  CDS            KanR: aminoglycoside phosphotransferase; aph(3')-Ia; confers resistance to kanamycin in bacteria or G418 (Geneticin®) in eukaryotes
   2551..3139    +  rep_origin     ori: high-copy-number ColE1/pMB1/pBR322/pUC origin of replication
   3325..3464    -  misc_feature   bom: basis of mobility region from pBR322
   3566..3757    -  CDS            rop: Rop protein, which maintains plasmids at low copy number; rop
   3774..4154    +  CDS            YPB1_ECOLX: Protein predicted: Swiss-Prot protein existence level 4. From Escherichia coli.
   4226..4517    -  CDS            TcR (fragment): tetracycline efflux protein; tet; confers resistance to tetracycline
   4532..4553    -  protein_bind   CAP binding site: CAP binding activates transcription in the presence of cAMP. E. coli catabolite activator protein
   4566..5648    -  CDS            lacI: lac repressor; lacI; The lac repressor binds to the lac operator to inhibit transcription in E. coli. This inhibition can be relieved by adding lactose or isopropyl-β-D-thiogalactopyranoside (IPTG).
   5649..5726    -  promoter       lacI promoter: lacI
   5734..6013    -  CDS            TcR (fragment): tetracycline efflux protein; tet; confers resistance to tetracycline
   6035..6053    +  promoter       T7 promoter: promoter for bacteriophage T7 RNA polymerase
