[The description below was written by a language model from this plasmid's Addgene catalogue record and pLannotate feature annotations shown in this document.]
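Description:
3D8H is a bacterial expression plasmid built on the pET28a-LIC backbone, a ligation-independent-cloning derivative of the pET28 series. It carries a truncated phosphoglycerate mutase insert, recorded under the alternative name PP-PGAM1. The exact truncation boundaries are referred to comments that are not included in the record, and the source organism is not stated. The automated annotation matches the roughly 740 bp open reading frame to a phosphoglycerate mutase (gpmA-type, best hit to the Dictyostelium enzyme). This is a similarity-based label rather than a statement of origin. The enzyme family interconverts 2-phosphoglycerate and 3-phosphoglycerate in glycolysis.

Expression is driven by the T7 promoter with an adjacent lac operator and the T7 gene 10 ribosome binding site, and it ends at the T7 terminator. The plasmid-encoded lacI repressor keeps transcription off until IPTG is added, so the construct is meant for hosts that supply T7 RNA polymerase. The catalogue lists an N-terminal His tag, which corresponds to the short histidine-tag fragment annotated just upstream of the insert. A second His-coding fragment lies downstream of the insert, as is usual for pET28 backbones, but the record does not say whether it is translated. Propagation relies on a pBR322-type origin with the rop and bom elements, consistent with the stated low copy number, and selection is by kanamycin resistance. An f1 origin is also present, and the tetracycline-resistance fragments are non-functional backbone remnants. The design suits production of His-tagged recombinant protein in E. coli for affinity purification. The record itself does not state a specific downstream use.
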