Addgene plasmid #51332: 3D8H
Depositing lab: Cheryl Arrowsmith. Depositing organization: University of Toronto.
Backbone
  Vector backbone: pET28a-LIC
  Vector type: Bacterial Expression
Growth in bacteria
  Bacterial resistance: Kanamycin, 50 μg/mL
  Growth temperature: 37°C
  Growth strain: DH5alpha
  Copy number: Low Copy
Gene/Insert
  Gene/Insert name: 3D8H (alt name: PP-PGAM1)
  Mutation: Truncation: See Comments
  Promoter: T7
  Tag / fusion protein: His (N terminal on insert)
  Cloning method: Ligation Independent Cloning
  Sequencing primers: 5′ T7; 3′ T7-term
Terms and licenses: Academic/Nonprofit Terms; Industry Terms: Not Available to Industry
How to cite: 3D8H was a gift from Cheryl Arrowsmith (Addgene plasmid # 51332 ; http://n2t.net/addgene:51332 ; RRID:Addgene_51332)
