>Addgene plasmid #51332 | 3D8H | depositor partial sequence | sequence record 78234 | Insert sequence
ACTTACAAGCTAACATTGATTCGTCATGGTGAAAGTGAGTGGAACAAAGAAAATAGGTTTACTGGTTGGA
CAGATGTTAGCCTCAGTGAGCAAGGAGTAAGCGAGGCAATTGAGGCAGGAAGAATGCTTTTAGAGAAAGG
CTTCAAATTCGATGTAGTTTACACTTCAGTATTAAAGAGGGCTATTATGACTACATGGACTGTCTTAAAG
GAACTAGGTAATATTAATTGCCCAATTATTAACCACTGGAGATTAAACGAAAGACATTACGGAGCTTTGC
AAGGGCTCAATAAGTCTGAAACTGCCTCCAAGTTTGGAGAGGACCAAGTCAAGATTTGGAGAAGAAGTTT
TGATGTTCCTCCTCCAGTTCTTGAAAAGTCTGATCCAAGATGGCCAGGAAATGAGTTGATCTATAAGGGT
ATCTGTCCCTCATGCTTACCAACAACAGAATGTTTGAAGGATACCGTTGAAAGAGTTAAGCCGTATTTCG
AGGACGTAATTGCTCCTTCAATCATGTCAGGAAAATCTGTCCTAGTTTCTGCTCATGGGAATTCCCTTAG
AGCTCTTCTCTACTTGCTAGAAGGAATGACACCAGAACAAATTCTTGAGGTTAATATTCCCACAGCATGT
CCACTTGTATTGGAGCTTGACGATTATCTCAAGGTGACAAAGAAATACTATTTGATTAGCGAGGAAGAAC
TCAAGGCTAAGATGGAGGCTGTTGCGAATCAAGGAAAAGCTAAG
