>Addgene plasmid #51332 | 3D8H | addgene partial sequence | sequence record 79375 | T7 5'-TAATACGACTCACTATAGGG-3'
AATAATTTTGTTTAACTTTAAGAAGGAGATATACCATGGGCAGCAGCCATCATCATCATCATCACAGCAG
CGGCCTGGTTCCGCGTGGTAGTACTTACAAGCTAACATTGATTCGTCATGGTGAAAGTGAGTGGAACAAA
GAAAATAGGTTTACTGGTTGGACAGATGTTAGCCTCAGTGAGCAAGGAGTAAGCGAGGCAATTGAGGCAG
GAAGAATGCTTTTAGAGAAAGGCTTCAAATTCGATGTAGTTTACACTTCAGTATTAAAGAGGGCTATTAT
GACTACATGGACTGTCTTAAAGGAACTAGGTAATATTAATTGCCCAATTATTAACCACTGGAGATTAAAC
GAAAGACATTACGGAGCTTTGCAAGGGCTCAATAAGTCTGAAACTGCCTCCAAGTTTGGAGAGGACCAAG
TCAAGATTTGGAGAAGAAGTTTTGATGTTCCTCCTCCAGTTCTTGAAAAGTCTGATCCAAGATGGCCAGG
AAATGAGTTGATCTATAAGGGTATCTGTCCCTCATGCTTACCAACAACAGAATGTTTGAAGGATACCGTT
GAAAGAGTTAAGCCGTATTTCGAGGACGTAATTGCTCCTTCAATCATGTCAGGAAAATCTGTCCTAGTTT
CTGCTCATGGGAATTCCCTTAGAGCTCTTCTCTACTTGCTAGAAGGAATGACACCAGAACAAATTCTTGA
GGTTAATATTCCCACAGCATGTCCACTTGTATTGGAGCTTGACGATTATCTCAAGGTGACAAAGAAATAC
TATTTGATTAGCGAGGAAGAACTCAAGGCTAAGATGGAGGCTGTTGCGAATCAAGGAAAAGCTAAGTGAT
GACGAAGCTTGCGGCCGCACTCGAGCACCACCACCACCACCACTGAGATCCGGCTGCTAA
